Addgene plasmid #145542: pGBW-m4046215
Purpose: Yeast Expression plasmid for SARS-CoV-2 leader protein
Depositing lab: Ginkgo Bioworks & Benjie Chen. Depositing organization: Ginkgo Bioworks.
Backbone
  Vector backbone: AmpR; 2u URA3
  Backbone size w/o insert (bp): 4078
  Vector type: Yeast Expression
  Selectable markers: URA3
Growth in bacteria
  Bacterial resistance: Ampicillin, 100 μg/mL
  Growth temperature: 37°C
  Growth strain: DH5alpha
  Copy number: High Copy
Gene/Insert
  Gene/Insert name: SARS-CoV-2 leader protein
  Species: S. cerevisiae (budding yeast); Severe acute respiratory syndrome coronavirus 2
  Insert size (bp): 533
  Mutation: wt
  Entrez Gene: ORF1ab (a.k.a. GU280_gp01)
  Promoter: pGAL1
  Tag / fusion protein: Cleavable thrombin;StrepII (C terminal on backbone)
  Cloning method: Unknown
Resource information
  A portion of this plasmid was derived from a plasmid made by: GinkgoBioworks
Depositor comments: NCBI Reference Sequence: YP_009725297.1Created by gene synthesis with Not1 site.
How to cite: pGBW-m4046215 was a gift from Ginkgo Bioworks & Benjie Chen (Addgene plasmid # 145542 ; http://n2t.net/addgene:145542 ; RRID:Addgene_145542)
