[The description below was written by a language model from this plasmid's Addgene catalogue record and pLannotate feature annotations shown in this document.]
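Description:
pGBW-m4046215 is a yeast episomal expression plasmid for galactose-inducible production of the SARS-CoV-2 leader protein, the N-terminal cleavage product of the ORF1ab/ORF1a polyprotein (commonly called nsp1). It is an E. coli–S. cerevisiae shuttle vector. In bacteria it replicates from a high-copy ColE1/pUC-type origin and is selected with ampicillin through a β-lactamase gene, which the annotation places downstream of a cat promoter. In yeast it is maintained by the 2μ origin and selected by uracil prototrophy through URA3 with its own promoter, a marker that can also be counterselected with 5-FOA. Short phage T3 and T7 early terminators and a tonB terminator flank the bacterial modules, presumably to insulate them from read-through transcription. A short rop annotation lies directly adjacent to AmpR, although the catalogue lists the plasmid as high copy.

The wild-type viral coding sequence was made by gene synthesis, and yeast is listed alongside SARS-CoV-2 as a species for the insert. It sits between the Gal4-regulated GAL1 promoter and a CYC1 terminator, so transcription depends on galactose induction. The automated annotation identifies this open reading frame only as a fragment of the SARS-CoV-2 replicase polyprotein 1a. The accompanying text about non-structural protein 10 is generic to that database entry and does not describe this insert. According to the catalogue, the backbone adds a C-terminal thrombin-cleavable StrepII tag, which would allow affinity capture on Strep-Tactin resin followed by tag removal, but the tag is not separately annotated in the feature table. The plasmid is intended for expressing the leader protein in budding yeast; the record does not specify any further application.
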