Features (pLannotate 1.2.2; 13 found; start..end, strand, type, name):
     25..466     +  promoter       GAL1 promoter: S. cerevisiae GAL1; inducible promoter, regulated by Gal4
    478..1014    +  CDS            R1A_SARS2 (fragment) (sequence partly withheld): Experimental evidence at protein level: Swiss-Prot protein existence level 1. [Non-structural protein 10]: Plays a pivotal role in viral transcription by stimulating both nsp14 3'-5' exoribonuclease and nsp16 2'-O-methyltransferase activities. Therefore plays an essential role in viral mRNAs cap methylation. From Severe acute respiratory syndrome coronavirus 2 (2019-nCoV) (SARS-CoV-2).
   1085..1257    +  terminator     CYC1 terminator (fragment): S. cerevisiae CYC1; transcription terminator for CYC1
   1293..1469    +  promoter       URA3 promoter (fragment): S. cerevisiae URA3
   1470..2273    +  CDS            URA3: orotidine-5'-phosphate decarboxylase, required for uracil biosynthesis; S. cerevisiae URA3; yeast auxotrophic marker, counterselectable with 5-fluoroorotic acid (5-FOA)
   2356..3338    -  rep_origin     2μ ori: yeast 2μ plasmid origin of replication
   3416..3445    +  terminator     T3Te terminator: phage T3 early transcription terminator
   3467..4054    +  rep_origin     ori: high-copy-number ColE1/pMB1/pBR322/pUC origin of replication
   4066..4093    -  terminator     T7Te terminator: phage T7 early transcription terminator
   4117..4308    -  CDS            rop: Rop protein, which maintains plasmids at low copy number; rop
   4309..5169    -  CDS            AmpR: β-lactamase; bla; confers resistance to ampicillin, carbenicillin, and related antibiotics
   5170..5272    -  promoter       cat promoter: promoter of the E. coli cat gene encoding chloramphenicol acetyltransferase
   5273..5304    -  terminator     tonB terminator: bidirectional E. coli tonB-P14 transcription terminator
>Addgene plasmid #145542 | pGBW-m4046215 | depositor full sequence | sequence record 287719 | Full Sequence
GCGGCCGCTTGCTATATTGAAGTACGGATTAGAAGCCGCCGAGCGGGCGACAGCCCTCCGACGGAAGACT
CTCCTCCGTGCGTCCTCGTCTTCACCGGTCGCGTTCCTGAAACGCAGATGTGCCTCGCGCCGCACTGCTC
CGAACAATAAAGATTCTACAATACTAGCTTTTATGGTTATGAAGAGGAAAAATTGGCAGTAACCTGGCCC
CACAAACCTTCAAATTAACGAATCAAATTAACAACCATAGGATGATAATGCGATTAGTTTTTTAGCCTTA
TTTCTGGGGTAATTAATCAGCGAAGCGATGATTTTTGATCTATTAACAGATATATAAATGGAAAAGCTGC
ATAACCACTTTAACTAATACTTTCAACATTTTCAGTTTGTATTACTTCTTATTCAAATGTCATAAAAGTA
TCAACAAAAAATTGTTAATATACCTCTATACTTTAACGTCAAGGAGAAAAAACTATAATGGAGAGCCTTG
TCCCTGGTTTCAAC
[348 nt withheld, positions 505-852]
AACGGTAATAAAGGAGCTGGTGGCCATAGTTACGGCGCCGATCTAAAGTCATTTGACTTAGGCGACGAGC
TTGGCACTGATCCTTATGAAGATTTTCAAGAAAACTGGAACACTAAACATAGCAGTGGTGTTACCCGTGA
ACTCATGCGTGAGCTTAACGGACTCGTGCCGAGAGGTTCTTGGAGCCATCCGCAGTTTGAAAAATAAACA
GGCCCCTTTTCCTTTGTCGATATCATGTAATTAGTTATGTCACGCTTACATTCACGCCCTCCTCCCACAT
CCGCTCTAACCGAAAAGGAAGGAGTTAGACAACCTGAAGTCTAGGTCCCTATTTATTTTTTTTAATAGTT
ATGTTAGTATTAAGAACGTTATTTATATTTCAAATTTTTCTTTTTTTTCTGTACAAAGCGGCCGCCGAAC
CACTAGTGCACTGCAGTACACGGTTTCCTTGAAATTTTTTTGATTCGGTAATCTCCGAACAGAAGGAAGA
ACGAAGGAAGGAGCACAGACTTAGATTGGTATATATACGCATATGTAGTGTTGAAGAAACATGAAATTGC
CCAGTATTCTTAACCCAACTGCACAGAACAAAAACGTGCAGGAAACGAAGATAAATCATGTCGAAAGCTA
CATATAAGGAACGTGCTGCTACTCATCCTAGTCCTGTTGCTGCCAAGCTATTTAATATCATGCACGAAAA
GCAAACAAACTTGTGTGCTTCATTGGATGTTCGTACCACCAAGGAATTACTGGAGTTAGTTGAAGCATTA
GGTCCCAAAATTTGTTTACTAAAAACACATGTGGATATCTTGACTGATTTTTCCATGGAGGGCACAGTTA
AGCCGCTAAAGGCATTATCCGCCAAGTACAATTTTTTACTCTTCGAGGACAGAAAATTTGCTGACATTGG
TAATACAGTCAAATTGCAGTACTCTGCGGGTGTATACAGAATAGCAGAATGGGCAGACATTACGAATGCA
CACGGTGTGGTGGGCCCAGGTATTGTTAGCGGTTTGAAGCAGGCGGCAGAAGAAGTAACAAAGGAACCTA
GAGGCCTTTTGATGTTAGCAGAATTGTCATGCAAGGGCTCCCTATCTACTGGAGAATATACTAAGGGTAC
TGTTGACATTGCGAAGAGCGACAAAGATTTTGTTATCGGCTTTATTGCTCAAAGAGACATGGGTGGAAGA
GATGAAGGTTACGATTGGTTGATTATGACACCCGGTGTGGGTTTAGATGACAAGGGAGATGCATTGGGTC
AACAGTATAGAACCGTGGATGATGTGGTTTCTACAGGATCTGACATTATTATTGTTGGAAGAGGACTATT
TGCAAAGGGAAGGGATGCTAAGGTAGAGGGTGAACGTTACAGAAAAGCAGGCTGGGAAGCATATTTGAGA
AGATGCGGCCAGCAAAACTAAAAAACTGTATTATAAGTAAATGCATGTATACTAAACTCACAAATTAGAG
CTTCAATTTAATTATATCAGTTATTACCCGAGTAACGAAGCATCTGTGCTTCATTTTGTAGAACAAAAAT
GCAACGCGAGAGCGCTAATTTTTCAAACAAAGAATCTGAGCTGCATTTTTACAGAACAGAAATGCAACGC
GAAAGCGCTATTTTACCAACGAAGAATCTGTGCTTCATTTTTGTAAAACAAAAATGCAACGCGAGAGCGC
TAATTTTTCAAACAAAGAATCTGAGCTGCATTTTTACAGAACAGAAATGCAACGCGAGAGCGCTATTTTA
CCAACAAAGAATCTATACTTCTTTTTTGTTCTACAAAAATGCATCCCGAGAGCGCTATTTTTCTAACAAA
GCATCTTAGATTACTTTTTTTCTCCTTTGTGCGCTCTATAATGCAGTCTCTTGATAACTTTTTGCACTGT
AGGTCCGTTAAGGTTAGAAGAAGGCTACTTTGGTGTCTATTTTCTCTTCCATAAAAAAAGCCTGACTCCA
CTTCCCGCGTTTACTGATTACTAGCGAAGCTGCGGGTGCATTTTTTCAAGATAAAGGCATCCCCGATTAT
ATTCTATACCGATGTGGATTGCGCATACTTTGTGAACAGAAAGTGATAGCGTTGATGATTCTTCATTGGT
CAGAAAATTATGAACGGTTTCTTCTATTTTGTCTCTATATACTACGTATAGGAAATGTTTACATTTTCGT
ATTGTTTTCGATTCACTCTATGAATAGTTCTTACTACAATTTTTTTGTCTAAAGAGTAATACTAGAGATA
AACATAAAAAATGTAGAGGTCGAGTTTAGATGCAAGTTCAAGGAGCGAAAGGTGGATGGGTAGGTTATAT
AGGGATATAGCACAGAGATATATAGCAAAGAGATACTTTTGAGCAATGTTTGTGGAAGCGGTATTCGCAA
TATTTTAGTAGCTCGTTACAGTCCGGTGCGTTTTTGGTTTTTTGAAAGTGCGTCATCAGAGCGCTTTTGG
TTTTCAAAAGCGCTCTGAAGTTCCTATACTTTCTAGCTAGAGAATAGGAACTTCCCGAGCGGCCGCGTGT
TACAAGCTTGACTCCAGCGTAACTGGACTGCAATCAACTCACTGGCTCACCTTCACGGGTGGGCCTTTCT
TCGGTAGAAAATCAAAGGATCTTCTTGAGATCCTTTTTTTCTGCGCGTAATCTGCTGCTTGCAAACAAAA
AAACCACCGCTACCAGCGGTGGTTTGTTTGCCGGATCAAGAGCTACCAACTCTTTTTCCGAGGTAACTGG
CTTCAGCAGAGCGCAGATACCAAATACTGTTCTTCTAGTGTAGCCGTAGTTAGGCCACCACTTCAAGAAC
TCTGTAGCACCGCCTACATACCTCGCTCTGCTAATCCTGTTACCAGTGGCTGCTGCCAGTGGCGATAAGT
CGTGTCTTACCGGGTTGGACTCAAGACGATAGTTACCGGATAAGGCGCAGCGGTCGGGCTGAACGGGGGG
TTCGTGCACACAGCCCAGCTTGGAGCGAACGACCTACACCGAACTGAGATACCTACAGCGTGAGCTATGA
GAAAGCGCCACGCTTCCCGAAGGGAGAAAGGCGGACAGGTATCCGGTAAGCGGCAGGGTCGGAACAGGAG
AGCGCACGAGGGAGCTTCCAGGGGTAAACGCCTGGTATCTTTATAGTCCTGTCGGGTTTCGCCACCTCTG
ACTTGAGCATCGATTTTTGTGATGCTCGTCAGGGGGGCGGAGCCTATGGAAAAACGCCAGCAACGCAGAA
AGGCCCACCCGAAGGTGAGCCAGGTGATTACATTTGGGCCCTCATCAGAGGTTTTCACCGTCATCACCGA
AACGCGCGAGGCAGCTGCGGTAAAGCTCATCAGCGTGGTCGTGAAGCGATTCACAGATGTCTGCCTGTTC
ATCCGCGTCCAGCTCGTTGAGTTTCTCCAGAAGCGTTAATGTCTGGCTTCTGATAAAGCGGGCCATGTTA
AGGGCGGTTTTTTCCTGTTTGGTCACTTACCAATGCTTAATCAGTGAGGCACCTATCTCAGCGATCTGTC
TATTTCGTTCATCCATAGTTGCCTGACTCCCCGTCGTGTAGATAACTACGATGCGGGAGGGCTTACCATC
TGGCCCCAGTGCTGCAATGATACCGCGAGACCCACGCTCACCGGCTCCAGATTTATCAGCAATAAACCAG
CCAGCCGGGAGGGCCGAGCGCAGAAGTGATCCTGCAACTTTATCCGCCTCCATCCAGTCTATTAATTGTT
GCCGGGAAGCTAGAGTAAGTAGTTCGCCAGTTAATAGTTTGCGCAACGTTGTTGCCATTGCTACAGGCAT
CGTGGTGTCACGCTCGTCGTTTGGTATGGCTTCATTCAGCTCCGGTTCCCAACGATCAAGGCGAGTTACA
TGATCCCCCATGTTGTGCAAAAAAGCGGTTAGCTCCTTCGGTCCTCCGATCGTTGCCAGAAGTAAGTTGG
CCGCAGTGTTATCACTCATGGTTATGGCAGCACTGCATAATTCTCTTACTGTCATGCCATCCGTGAGATG
CTTTTCTGTGACTGGTGAGTACTCAACCAAGTCATTCTGAGAATAGTGTATGCGGCGACCGAGTTGCTCT
TGCCCGGCGTCAATACGGGATAATACCGCGCCACATAGCAGAACTTTAAAAGTGCTCATCATTGGAAAAC
GTTCTTCGGGGCGTAAACTCTCAAGGATCTTACCGCTGTTGAGATCCAGTTCGATGTAACCCACTCGTGC
ACCCAACTGATCTTCAGCATCTTTTACTTTCACCAGCGTTTCTGGGTGAGCAAAAACAGGAAGGCAAAAT
GCCGCAAAAAAGGGAATAAGGGCGACACGGAAATGTTGAATACTCATTTTAGCTTCCTTAGCTCCTGAAA
ATCTCGATAACTCAAAAAATACGCCCGGTAGTGATCTTATTTCATTATGGTGAAAGTTGGAACCTCTTAC
GTGCCGATCAAGTCAAAAGCCTCCGGTCGGAGGCTTTTGACTTTCTGCTATGGAGGTCAGGTATGATTTA
AATGGTCAGTTAGA
